Addgene plasmid #116369: pHAGE-ESR1-L536Q
Purpose: Lentiviral expression of ESR1 L536Q
Depositing lab: Gordon Mills & Kenneth Scott. Depositing organization: Baylor College of Medicine. Publication: Systematic Functional Annotation of Somatic Mutations in Cancer. Ng PK, Li J, Jeong KJ, Shao S, Chen H, Tsang YH, Sengupta S, Wang Z, Bhavana VH, Tran R, Soewito S, Minussi DC, Moreno D, Kong K, Dogruluk T, Lu H, Gao J, Tokheim C, Zhou DC, Johnson AM, Zeng J, Ip CKM, Ju Z, Wester M, Yu S, Li Y, Vellano CP, Schultz N, Karchin R, Ding L, Lu Y, Cheung LWT, Chen K, Shaw KR, Meric-Bernstam F, Scott KL, Yi S, Sahni N, Liang H, Mills GB. Cancer Cell. 2018 Mar 12;33(3):450-462.e10. doi: 10.1016/j.ccell.2018.01.021. PubMed 29533785.
Backbone
  Vector backbone: pHAGE
  Vector type: Lentiviral
Growth in bacteria
  Bacterial resistance: Ampicillin, 100 μg/mL
  Growth temperature: 37°C
  Growth strain: Stbl3
  Copy number: High Copy
Gene/Insert
  Gene/Insert name: ESR1
  Species: H. sapiens (human)
  Mutation: L536Q
  Entrez Gene: ESR1 (a.k.a. ER, ESR, ESRA, ESTRR, Era, NR3A1)
  Cloning method: Gateway Cloning
Terms and licenses: Academic/Nonprofit Terms; Industry Terms: Not Available to Industry
How to cite: pHAGE-ESR1-L536Q was a gift from Gordon Mills & Kenneth Scott (Addgene plasmid # 116369 ; http://n2t.net/addgene:116369 ; RRID:Addgene_116369)
