[The description below was written by a language model from this plasmid's Addgene catalogue record and pLannotate feature annotations shown in this document.]
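Description:
pHAGE-ESR1-L536Q is an HIV-1-derived lentiviral expression plasmid built on the pHAGE backbone for delivering a mutant human estrogen receptor alpha (ESR1, leucine 536 to glutamine) into mammalian cells. In bacteria it is maintained through a high-copy ColE1/pUC-type origin and selected with ampicillin via the β-lactamase gene. The viral portion contains a truncated 5' LTR, the Ψ packaging signal with a short gag fragment, the Rev response element for Rev-dependent nuclear export of the genomic RNA, the cPPT/CTS element, and a U3-deleted 3' LTR that makes the integrated provirus self-inactivating. Because no complete viral coding genes are annotated, only small gag, rev and nef fragments, packaging functions must be supplied from separate plasmids.

Between the LTRs, the constitutive human EF-1α promoter drives the ESR1 open reading frame, which was introduced by Gateway recombination and is flanked by attB1 and attB2 sites. The automated annotation labels parts of the insert as a sheep ESR1 homologue and as an ERT2 fragment. These are similarity hits to the receptor's conserved regions and ligand-binding domain, not separate elements. A V5 epitope tag lies just downstream of attB2, but the record does not say whether the insert is read through into it. An EMCV IRES followed by EGFP allows the same transcript to report transduced cells by green fluorescence, and a WPRE enhances transcript expression. The construct comes from a collection made for systematic functional annotation of somatic cancer mutations, and it is suited to stable expression of this ESR1 variant for comparison with the wild-type receptor.
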