Features (pLannotate 1.2.2; 28 found; start..end, strand, type, name):
    377..634     +  LTR            5' LTR (truncated): truncated 5' long terminal repeat (LTR) from HIV-1
    681..806     +  misc_feature   HIV-1 Ψ: packaging signal of human immunodeficiency virus type 1
    790..1128    +  CDS            HIV-1 gag (fragment): gag protein from human immunodeficiency virus 1; gag
   1303..1536    +  misc_feature   RRE: The Rev response element (RRE) of HIV-1 allows for Rev-dependent mRNA export from the nucleus to the cytoplasm.
   1913..2013    +  CDS            Rev (fragment): human immunodeficiency virus 1 (HIV-1) Rev protein; rev; enhances nuclear export of unspliced and incompletely spliced viral mRNAs
   2058..2175    +  misc_feature   cPPT/CTS: central polypurine tract and central termination sequence of HIV-1
   2223..3401    +  promoter       EF-1α promoter: strong constitutive promoter for human elongation factor EF-1α
   3421..3445    +  protein_bind   attB1: mutant version of attB; recombination site for the Gateway® BP reaction BP Clonase™
   3856..4188    +  CDS            ESR1: ESR1_SHEEP - Also known as ESR, NR3A1. Experimental evidence at transcript level: Swiss-Prot protein existence level 2. Nuclear hormone receptor. The steroid hormones and their receptors are involved in the regulation of eukaryotic gene expression and affect cellular proliferation and differentiation in target tissues. Ligand-dependent nuclear transactivation involves either direct homodimer binding to a palindromic estrogen response element (ERE) sequence or association with other DNA-binding transcription factors, such as AP-1/c-Jun, c-Fos, ATF-2, Sp1 and Sp3, to mediate ERE- independent sig
   4297..5231    +  CDS            ERT2 (fragment): mutated ligand-binding domain of the human estrogen receptor (Feil et al., 1997)
   5240..5264    -  protein_bind   attB2: mutant version of attB; recombination site for the Gateway® BP reaction BP Clonase™
   5317..5358    +  CDS            V5 tag: epitope tag from simian virus 5
   5484..5946    +  misc_feature   IRES: internal ribosome entry site (IRES) of the encephalomyocarditis virus (EMCV)
   5960..6679    +  CDS            EGFP: the original enhanced GFP (Yang et al., 1996) mammalian codon-optimized
   6693..7281    +  misc_feature   WPRE: woodchuck hepatitis virus posttranscriptional regulatory element
   7289..7354    +  CDS            nef (fragment): NEF_HV1Z2 - Experimental evidence at protein level: Swiss-Prot protein existence level 1. Extracellular Nef protein targets CD4(+) T-lymphocytes for apoptosis by interacting with CXCR4 surface receptors. From Human immunodeficiency virus type 1 group M subtype D (isolate Z2/CDC-Z34) (HIV-1).
   7356..7589    +  LTR            3' LTR (ΔU3): self-inactivating 3' long terminal repeat (LTR) from HIV-1
   7794..7898    +  promoter       AmpR promoter: bla
   7899..8759    +  CDS            AmpR: β-lactamase; bla; confers resistance to ampicillin, carbenicillin, and related antibiotics
   8930..9518    +  rep_origin     ori: high-copy-number ColE1/pMB1/pBR322/pUC origin of replication
   9701..9755    +  CDS            lacI (fragment): lac repressor; lacI; The lac repressor binds to the lac operator to inhibit transcription in E. coli. This inhibition can be relieved by adding lactose or isopropyl-β-D-thiogalactopyranoside (IPTG).
   9761..9854    +  rep_origin     SV40 ori (fragment): SV40 origin of replication
   9879..9916    +  CDS            lacI (fragment): lac repressor; lacI; The lac repressor binds to the lac operator to inhibit transcription in E. coli. This inhibition can be relieved by adding lactose or isopropyl-β-D-thiogalactopyranoside (IPTG).
   9929..9950    +  protein_bind   CAP binding site: CAP binding activates transcription in the presence of cAMP. E. coli catabolite activator protein
   9965..9995    +  promoter       lac promoter: promoter for the E. coli lac operon
  10003..10019   +  protein_bind   lac operator: The lac repressor binds to the lac operator to inhibit transcription in E. coli. This inhibition can be relieved by adding lactose or isopropyl-β-D-thiogalactopyranoside (IPTG). lac repressor encoded by lacI
  10053..10136   +  polyA_signal   SV40 poly(A) signal (fragment): SV40 polyadenylation signal
  10303..329     +  CDS            nef (fragment) (across the origin): NEF_HV1BR - Experimental evidence at protein level: Swiss-Prot protein existence level 1. Extracellular Nef protein targets CD4(+) T-lymphocytes for apoptosis by interacting with CXCR4 surface receptors (PubMed:14990729). From Human immunodeficiency virus type 1 group M subtype B (isolate BRU/LAI) (HIV-1).
>Addgene plasmid #116369 | pHAGE-ESR1-L536Q | addgene full sequence | sequence record 252609 | Addgene NGS Result
TGGAAGGGCTAATTCACTCCCAAAGAAGACAAGATATCCTTGATCTGTGGATCTACCACACACAAGGCTA
CTTCCCTGATTAGCAGAACTACACACCAGGGCCAGGGGTCAGATATCCACTGACCTTTGGATGGTGCTAC
AAGCTAGTACCAGTTGAGCCAGATAAGGTAGAAGAGGCCAATAAAGGAGAGAACACCAGCTTGTTACACC
CTGTGAGCCTGCATGGGATGGATGACCCGGAGAGAGAAGTGTTAGAGTGGAGGTTTGACAGCCGCCTAGC
ATTTCATCACGTGGCCCGAGAGCTGCATCCGGAGTACTTCAAGAACTGCTGATATCGAGCTTGCTACAAG
GGACTTTCCGCTGGGGACTTTCCAGGGAGGCGTGGCCTGGGCGGGACTGGGGAGTGGCGAGCCCTCAGAT
CCTGCATATAAGCAGCTGCTTTTTGCCTGTACTGGGTCTCTCTGGTTAGACCAGATCTGAGCCTGGGAGC
TCTCTGGCTAACTAGGGAACCCACTGCTTAAGCCTCAATAAAGCTTGCCTTGAGTGCTTCAAGTAGTGTG
TGCCCGTCTGTTGTGTGACTCTGGTAACTAGAGATCCCTCAGACCCTTTTAGTCAGTGTGGAAAATCTCT
AGCAGTGGCGCCCGAACAGGGACTTGAAAGCGAAAGGGAAACCAGAGGAGCTCTCTCGACGCAGGACTCG
GCTTGCTGAAGCGCGCACGGCAAGAGGCGAGGGGCGGCGACTGGTGAGTACGCCAAAAATTTTGACTAGC
GGAGGCTAGAAGGAGAGAGATGGGTGCGAGAGCGTCAGTATTAAGCGGGGGAGAATTAGATCGCGATGGG
AAAAAATTCGGTTAAGGCCAGGGGGAAAGAAAAAATATAAATTAAAACATATAGTATGGGCAAGCAGGGA
GCTAGAACGATTCGCAGTTAATCCTGGCCTGTTAGAAACATCAGAAGGCTGTAGACAAATACTGGGACAG
CTACAACCATCCCTTCAGACAGGATCAGAAGAACTTAGATCATTATATAATACAGTAGCAACCCTCTATT
GTGTGCATCAAAGGATAGAGATAAAAGACACCAAGGAAGCTTTAGACAAGATAGAGGAAGAGCAAAACAA
AAGTAAGACCACCGCACAGCAAGCGGCCGGCCGCTGATCTTCAGACCTGGAGGAGGAGATATGAGGGACA
ATTGGAGAAGTGAATTATATAAATATAAAGTAGTAAAAATTGAACCATTAGGAGTAGCACCCACCAAGGC
AAAGAGAAGAGTGGTGCAGAGAGAAAAAAGAGCAGTGGGAATAGGAGCTTTGTTCCTTGGGTTCTTGGGA
GCAGCAGGAAGCACTATGGGCGCAGCGTCAATGACGCTGACGGTACAGGCCAGACAATTATTGTCTGGTA
TAGTGCAGCAGCAGAACAATTTGCTGAGGGCTATTGAGGCGCAACAGCATCTGTTGCAACTCACAGTCTG
GGGCATCAAGCAGCTCCAGGCAAGAATCCTGGCTGTGGAAAGATACCTAAAGGATCAACAGCTCCTGGGG
ATTTGGGGTTGCTCTGGAAAACTCATTTGCACCACTGCTGTGCCTTGGAATGCTAGTTGGAGTAATAAAT
CTCTGGAACAGATTTGGAATCACACGACCTGGATGGAGTGGGACAGAGAAATTAACAATTACACAAGCTT
AATACACTCCTTAATTGAAGAATCGCAAAACCAGCAAGAAAAGAATGAACAAGAATTATTGGAATTAGAT
AAATGGGCAAGTTTGTGGAATTGGTTTAACATAACAAATTGGCTGTGGTATATAAAATTATTCATAATGA
TAGTAGGAGGCTTGGTAGGTTTAAGAATAGTTTTTGCTGTACTTTCTATAGTGAATAGAGTTAGGCAGGG
ATATTCACCATTATCGTTTCAGACCCACCTCCCAACCCCGAGGGGACCCGACAGGCCCGAAGGAATAGAA
GAAGAAGGTGGAGAGAGAGACAGAGACAGATCCATTCGATTAGTGAACGGATCTCGACGGTATCGCCGAA
TTCACAAATGGCAGTATTCATCCACAATTTTAAAAGAAAAGGGGGGATTGGGGGGTACAGTGCAGGGGAA
AGAATAGTAGACATAATAGCAACAGACATACAAACTAAAGAATTACAAAAACAAATTACAAAAATTCAAA
ATTTTCGGGTTTATTACAGGGACAGCAGAGATCCAGTTTGGACTAGTCGTGAGGCTCCGGTGCCCGTCAG
TGGGCAGAGCGCACATCGCCCACAGTCCCCGAGAAGTTGGGGGGAGGGGTCGGCAATTGAACCGGTGCCT
AGAGAAGGTGGCGCGGGGTAAACTGGGAAAGTGATGTCGTGTACTGGCTCCGCCTTTTTCCCGAGGGTGG
GGGAGAACCGTATATAAGTGCAGTAGTCGCCGTGAACGTTCTTTTTCGCAACGGGTTTGCCGCCAGAACA
CAGGTAAGTGCCGTGTGTGGTTCCCGCGGGCCTGGCCTCTTTACGGGTTATGGCCCTTGCGTGCCTTGAA
TTACTTCCACCTGGCTGCAGTACGTGATTCTTGATCCCGAGCTTCGGGTTGGAAGTGGGTGGGAGAGTTC
GAGGCCTTGCGCTTAAGGAGCCCCTTCGCCTCGTGCTTGAGTTGAGGCCTGGCCTGGGCGCTGGGGCCGC
CGCGTGCGAATCTGGTGGCACCTTCGCGCCTGTCTCGCTGCTTTCGATAAGTCTCTAGCCATTTAAAATT
TTTGATGACCTGCTGCGACGCTTTTTTTCTGGCAAGATAGTCTTGTAAATGCGGGCCAAGATCTGCACAC
TGGTATTTCGGTTTTTGGGGCCGCGGGCGGCGACGGGGCCCGTGCGTCCCAGCGCACATGTTCGGCGAGG
CGGGGCCTGCGAGCGCGGCCACCGAGAATCGGACGGGGGTAGTCTCAAGCTGGCCGGCCTGCTCTGGTGC
CTGGCCTCGCGCCGCCGTGTATCGCCCCGCCCTGGGCGGCAAGGCTGGCCCGGTCGGCACCAGTTGCGTG
AGCGGAAAGATGGCCGCTTCCCGGCCCTGCTGCAGGGAGCTCAAAATGGAGGACGCGGCGCTCGGGAGAG
CGGGCGGGTGAGTCACCCACACAAAGGAAAAGGGCCTTTCCGTCCTCAGCCGTCGCTTCATGTGACTCCA
CGGAGTACCGGGCGCCGTCCAGGCACCTCGATTAGTTCTCGAGCTTTTGGAGTACGTCGTCTTTAGGTTG
GGGGGAGGGGTTTTATGCGATGGAGTTTCCCCACACTGAGTGGGTGGAGACTGAAGTTAGGCCAGCTTGG
CACTTGATGTAATTCTCCTTGGAATTTGCCCTTTTTGAGTTTGGATCTTGGTTCATTCTCAAGCCTCAGA
CAGTGGTTCAAAGTTTTTTTCTTCCATTTCAGGTGTCGTGAAGCGGCCCTGCAGATATCAACAAGTTTGT
ACAAAAAAGCAGGCTTCACCATGACCATGACCCTCCACACCAAAGCATCTGGGATGGCCCTACTGCATCA
GATCCAAGGGAACGAGCTGGAGCCCCTGAACCGTCCGCAGCTCAAGATCCCCCTGGAGCGGCCCCTGGGC
GAGGTGTACCTGGACAGCAGCAAGCCCGCCGTGTACAACTACCCCGAGGGCGCCGCCTACGAGTTCAACG
CCGCGGCCGCCGCCAACGCGCAGGTCTACGGTCAGACCGGCCTCCCCTACGGCCCCGGGTCTGAGGCTGC
GGCGTTCGGCTCCAACGGCCTGGGGGGTTTCCCCCCACTCAACAGCGTGTCTCCGAGCCCGCTGATGCTA
CTGCACCCGCCGCCGCAGCTGTCGCCTTTCCTGCAGCCCCACGGCCAGCAGGTGCCCTACTACCTGGAGA
ACGAGCCCAGCGGCTACACGGTGCGCGAGGCCGGCCCGCCGGCATTCTACAGGCCAAATTCAGATAATCG
ACGCCAGGGTGGCAGAGAAAGATTGGCCAGTACCAATGACAAGGGAAGTATGGCTATGGAATCTGCCAAG
GAGACTCGCTACTGTGCAGTGTGCAATGACTATGCTTCAGGCTACCATTATGGAGTCTGGTCCTGTGAGG
GCTGCAAGGCCTTCTTCAAGAGAAGTATTCAAGGACATAACGACTATATGTGTCCAGCCACCAACCAGTG
CACCATTGATAAAAACAGGAGGAAGAGCTGCCAGGCCTGCCGGCTCCGCAAATGCTACGAAGTGGGAATG
ATGAAAGGTGGGATACGAAAAGACCGAAGAGGAGGGAGAATGTTGAAACACAAGCGCCAGAGAGATGATG
GGGAGGGCAGGGGTGAAGTGGGGTCTGCTGGAGACATGAGAGCTGCCAACCTTTGGCCAAGCCCGCTCAT
GATCAAACGCTCTAAGAAGAACAGCCTGGCCTTGTCCCTGACGGCCGACCAGATGGTCAGTGCCTTGTTG
GATGCTGAGCCCCCCATACTCTATTCCGAGTATGATCCTACCAGACCCTTCAGTGAAGCTTCGATGATGG
GCTTACTGACCAACCTGGCAGACAGGGAGCTGGTTCACATGATCAACTGGGCGAAGAGGGTGCCAGGCTT
TGTGGATTTGACCCTCCATGATCAGGTCCACCTTCTAGAATGTGCCTGGCTAGAGATCCTGATGATTGGT
CTCGTCTGGCGCTCCATGGAGCACCCAGGGAAGCTACTGTTTGCTCCTAACTTGCTCTTGGACAGGAACC
AGGGAAAATGTGTAGAGGGCATGGTGGAGATCTTCGACATGCTGCTGGCTACATCATCTCGGTTCCGCAT
GATGAATCTGCAGGGAGAGGAGTTTGTATGCCTCAAATCTATTATTTTGCTTAATTCTGGAGTGTACACA
TTTCTGTCCAGCACCCTGAAGTCTCTGGAAGAGAAGGACCATATCCACCGAGTCCTGGACAAGATCACAG
ACACTTTGATCCACCTGATGGCCAAGGCAGGCCTGACCCTGCAGCAGCAGCACCAGCGGCTGGCCCAGCT
CCTCCTCATCCTCTCCCACATCAGGCACATGAGTAACAAAGGCATGGAGCATCTGTACAGCATGAAGTGC
AAGAACGTGGTGCCCCAGTATGACCTGCTGCTGGAGATGCTGGACGCCCACCGCCTACATGCGCCCACTA
GCCGTGGAGGGGCATCCGTGGAGGAGACGGACCAAAGCCACTTGGCCACTGCGGGCTCTACTTCATCGCA
TTCCTTGCAAAAGTATTACATCACGGGGGAGGCAGAGGGTTTCCCTGCCACGGTCTGAGACCCAGCTTTC
TTGTACAAAGTGGTTGATATCCAGCACAGTGGCGGCCGCTCGAGTCTAGAGGGCCCGCGGTTCGAAGGTA
AGCCTATCCCTAACCCTCTCCTCGGTCTCGATTCTACGCGTACCGGTTAGTAATGAGATCCCTCCCCCCC
CCCTAACGTTACTGGCCGAAGCCGCTTGGAATAAGGCCGGTGTGCGTTTGTCTATATGTTATTTTCCACC
ATATTGCCGTCTTTTGGCAATGTGAGGGCCCGGAAACCTGGCCCTGTCTTCTTGACGAGCATTCCTAGGG
GTCTTTCCCCTCTCGCCAAAGGAATGCAAGGTCTGTTGAATGTCGTGAAGGAAGCAGTTCCTCTGGAAGC
TTCTTGAAGACAAACAACGTCTGTAGCGACCCTTTGCAGGCAGCGGAACCCCCCACCTGGCGACAGGTGC
CTCTGCGGCCAAAAGCCACGTGTATAAGATACACCTGCAAAGGCGGCACAACCCCAGTGCCACGTTGTGA
GTTGGATAGTTGTGGAAAGAGTCAAATGGCTCTCCTCAAGCGTATTCAACAAGGGGCTGAAGGATGCCCA
GAAGGTACCCCATTGTATGGGATCTGATCTGGGGCCTCGGTGCACATGCTTTACATGTGTTTAGTCGAGG
TTAAAAAAACGTCTAGGCCCCCCGAACCACGGGGACGTGGTTTTCCTTTGAAAAACACGATGATAATATG
GCCACACATATGGTGAGCAAGGGCGAGGAGCTGTTCACCGGGGTGGTGCCCATCCTGGTCGAGCTGGACG
GCGACGTAAACGGCCACAAGTTCAGCGTGTCCGGCGAGGGCGAGGGCGATGCCACCTACGGCAAGCTGAC
CCTGAAGTTCATCTGCACCACCGGCAAGCTGCCCGTGCCCTGGCCCACCCTCGTGACCACCCTGACCTAC
GGCGTGCAGTGCTTCAGCCGCTACCCCGACCACATGAAGCAGCACGACTTCTTCAAGTCCGCCATGCCCG
AAGGCTACGTCCAGGAGCGCACCATCTTCTTCAAGGACGACGGCAACTACAAGACCCGCGCCGAGGTGAA
GTTCGAGGGCGACACCCTGGTGAACCGCATCGAGCTGAAGGGCATCGACTTCAAGGAGGACGGCAACATC
CTGGGGCACAAGCTGGAGTACAACTACAACAGCCACAACGTCTATATCATGGCCGACAAGCAGAAGAACG
GCATCAAGGTGAACTTCAAGATCCGCCACAACATCGAGGACGGCAGCGTGCAGCTCGCCGACCACTACCA
GCAGAACACCCCCATCGGCGACGGCCCCGTGCTGCTGCCCGACAACCACTACCTGAGCACCCAGTCCGCC
CTGAGCAAAGACCCCAACGAGAAGCGCGATCACATGGTCCTGCTGGAGTTCGTGACCGCCGCCGGGATCA
CTCTCGGCATGGACGAGCTGTACAAGTAAATCGATAGATCCTAATCAACCTCTGGATTACAAAATTTGTG
AAAGATTGACTGGTATTCTTAACTATGTTGCTCCTTTTACGCTATGTGGATACGCTGCTTTAATGCCTTT
GTATCATGCTATTGCTTCCCGTATGGCTTTCATTTTCTCCTCCTTGTATAAATCCTGGTTGCTGTCTCTT
TATGAGGAGTTGTGGCCCGTTGTCAGGCAACGTGGCGTGGTGTGCACTGTGTTTGCTGACGCAACCCCCA
CTGGTTGGGGCATTGCCACCACCTGTCAGCTCCTTTCCGGGACTTTCGCTTTCCCCCTCCCTATTGCCAC
GGCGGAACTCATCGCCGCCTGCCTTGCCCGCTGCTGGACAGGGGCTCGGCTGTTGGGCACTGACAATTCC
GTGGTGTTGTCGGGGAAATCATCGTCCTTTCCTTGGCTGCTCGCCTGTGTTGCCACCTGGATTCTGCGCG
GGACGTCCTTCTGCTACGTCCCTTCGGCCCTCAATCCAGCGGACCTTCCTTCCCGCGGCCTGCTGCCGGC
TCTGCGGCCTCTTCCGCGTCTTCGCCTTCGCCCTCAGACGAGTCGGATCTCCCTTTGGGCCGCCTCCCCG
CCTGAGATCCTTTAAGACCAATGACTTACAAGGCAGCTGTAGATCTTAGCCACTTTTTAAAAGAAAAGGG
GGGACTGGAAGGGCTAATTCACTCCCAACGAAGACAAGATCTGCTTTTTGCTTGTACTGGGTCTCTCTGG
TTAGACCAGATCTGAGCCTGGGAGCTCTCTGGCTAACTAGGGAACCCACTGCTTAAGCCTCAATAAAGCT
TGCCTTGAGTGCTTCAAGTAGTGTGTGCCCGTCTGTTGTGTGACTCTGGTAACTAGAGATCCCTCAGACC
CTTTTAGTCAGTGTGGAAAATCTCTAGCAGTAGTAGTTCATGTCATCTTATTATTCAGTATTTATAACTT
GCAAAGAAATGAATATCAGAGAGTGAGAGGCCCGGGTTAATTAAGGAAAGGGCTAGATCATTCTTGAAGA
CGAAAGGGCCTCGTGATACGCCTATTTTTATAGGTTAATGTCATGATAATAATGGTTTCTTAGACGTCAG
GTGGCACTTTTCGGGGAAATGTGCGCGGAACCCCTATTTGTTTATTTTTCTAAATACATTCAAATATGTA
TCCGCTCATGAGACAATAACCCTGATAAATGCTTCAATAATATTGAAAAAGGAAGAGTATGAGTATTCAA
CATTTCCGTGTCGCCCTTATTCCCTTTTTTGCGGCATTTTGCCTTCCTGTTTTTGCTCACCCAGAAACGC
TGGTGAAAGTAAAAGATGCTGAAGATCAGTTGGGTGCACGAGTGGGTTACATCGAACTGGATCTCAACAG
CGGTAAGATCCTTGAGAGTTTTCGCCCCGAAGAACGTTTTCCAATGATGAGCACTTTTAAAGTTCTGCTA
TGTGGCGCGGTATTATCCCGTGTTGACGCCGGGCAAGAGCAACTCGGTCGCCGCATACACTATTCTCAGA
ATGACTTGGTTGAGTACTCACCAGTCACAGAAAAGCATCTTACGGATGGCATGACAGTAAGAGAATTATG
CAGTGCTGCCATAACCATGAGTGATAACACTGCGGCCAACTTACTTCTGACAACGATCGGAGGACCGAAG
GAGCTAACCGCTTTTTTGCACAACATGGGGGATCATGTAACTCGCCTTGATCGTTGGGAACCGGAGCTGA
ATGAAGCCATACCAAACGACGAGCGTGACACCACGATGCCTGTAGCAATGGCAACAACGTTGCGCAAACT
ATTAACTGGCGAACTACTTACTCTAGCTTCCCGGCAACAATTAATAGACTGGATGGAGGCGGATAAAGTT
GCAGGACCACTTCTGCGCTCGGCCCTTCCGGCTGGCTGGTTTATTGCTGATAAATCTGGAGCCGGTGAGC
GTGGGTCTCGCGGTATCATTGCAGCACTGGGGCCAGATGGTAAGCCCTCCCGTATCGTAGTTATCTACAC
GACGGGGAGTCAGGCAACTATGGATGAACGAAATAGACAGATCGCTGAGATAGGTGCCTCACTGATTAAG
CATTGGTAACTGTCAGACCAAGTTTACTCATATATACTTTAGATTGATTTAAAACTTCATTTTTAATTTA
AAAGGATCTAGGTGAAGATCCTTTTTGATAATCTCATGACCAAAATCCCTTAACGTGAGTTTTCGTTCCA
CTGAGCGTCAGACCCCGTAGAAAAGATCAAAGGATCTTCTTGAGATCCTTTTTTTCTGCGCGTAATCTGC
TGCTTGCAAACAAAAAAACCACCGCTACCAGCGGTGGTTTGTTTGCCGGATCAAGAGCTACCAACTCTTT
TTCCGAAGGTAACTGGCTTCAGCAGAGCGCAGATACCAAATACTGTTCTTCTAGTGTAGCCGTAGTTAGG
CCACCACTTCAAGAACTCTGTAGCACCGCCTACATACCTCGCTCTGCTAATCCTGTTACCAGTGGCTGCT
GCCAGTGGCGATAAGTCGTGTCTTACCGGGTTGGACTCAAGACGATAGTTACCGGATAAGGCGCAGCGGT
CGGGCTGAACGGGGGGTTCGTGCACACAGCCCAGCTTGGAGCGAACGACCTACACCGAACTGAGATACCT
ACAGCGTGAGCTATGAGAAAGCGCCACGCTTCCCGAAGGGAGAAAGGCGGACAGGTATCCGGTAAGCGGC
AGGGTCGGAACAGGAGAGCGCACGAGGGAGCTTCCAGGGGGAAACGCCTGGTATCTTTATAGTCCTGTCG
GGTTTCGCCACCTCTGACTTGAGCGTCGATTTTTGTGATGCTCGTCAGGGGGGCGGAGCCTATGGAAAAA
CGCCAGCAACGCGGCCTTTTTACGGTTCCTGGCCTTTTGCTGGCCTTTTGCTCACATGTTCTTTCCTGCG
TTATCCCCTGATTCTGTGGATAACCGTATTACCGCCTTTGAGTGAGCTGATACCGCTCGCCGCAGCCGAA
CGACCGAGCGCAGCGAGTCAGTGAGCGAGGAAGCGGAAGAGCGCCCAATACGCAAACCGCCTCTCCCCGC
GCGTTGGCCGATTCATTAATGCAGCAAGCTCATGGCTGACTAATTTTTTTTATTTATGCAGAGGCCGAGG
CCGCCTCGGCCTCTGAGCTATTCCAGAAGTAGTGAGGAGGCTTTTTTGGAGGCCTAGGCTTTTGCAAAAA
GCTCCCCGTGGCACGACAGGTTTCCCGACTGGAAAGCGGGCAGTGAGCGCAACGCAATTAATGTGAGTTA
GCTCACTCATTAGGCACCCCAGGCTTTACACTTTATGCTTCCGGCTCGTATGTTGTGTGGAATTGTGAGC
GGATAACAATTTCACACAGGAAACAGCTATGACATGATTACGAATTTCACAAATAAAGCATTTTTTTCAC
TGCATTCTAGTTGTGGTTTGTCCAAACTCATCAATGTATCTTATCATGTCTGGATCAACTGGATAACTCA
AGCTAACCAAAATCATCCCAAACTTCCCACCCCATACCCTATTACCACTGCCAATTACCTGTGGTTTCAT
TTACTCTAAACCTGTGATTCCTCTGAATTATTTTCATTTTAAAGAAATTGTATTTGTTAAATATGTACTA
CAAACTTAGTAGT
